>Addgene plasmid #8747 | 2842 pBS Bcl-2 5'genomic | addgene partial sequence | sequence record 17217 | 8747 with T7
TGGCGGCCGCTCTAGAACTAGTGGATCCCCCGGGCTGCAGGAATTCGATATCAAGCTTCTTTACAACTTG
CAATGAATCGGGAGTTGGGGTCTGGGGGCTAGGTGGAGGAAAAATCAGGAGGGTTTCCAGATTGGGTCCT
CACACTCCGGCTTCACTGAGAATGTCAATCCGTAGGAATCCCAACCAGAGATCTCAAGAGCACCGCAGCG
GGGCAAAAAGGCAGCGGCGGCGGCGGCAGATGAATTACAATTTTTCAGTCCAGCATTTGCAGAAGTCCTG
TGATTCTCCCTTCTTCTCGGCAATTTACACTTGCACACACACGCTGGAGCGCAGGCATGGATCCGTATCC
ACCGGACCGCTTCAGACCTCCAGGGCAGAGAGACACGCCAAGGGGACGATGGAGGAGCTGGGGGACCGGG
ACCGGAATCCTCTTCTGATTAAACTCCGAAGGGCCAACGCGCTTTCCGAAACGGGAAAAAAAGCAGCTTG
CTAAATGCAGGCACGGACGCGCTGGGGCCGCGGGTGCCCAAGGAGCAGCCCGCGCACTGTGTGTGGTGCG
CTGCGGGAGAAGGAGGTGGTGGGGGAGGGTTTGCCCCCCCTCTTTTTCCTAAAAAGGATGACTGCTACGA
AGT
