[The description below was written by a language model from this plasmid's Addgene catalogue record.]
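Description:
2842 pBS Bcl-2 5'genomic is a bacterial cloning plasmid built on the pBluescript KS phagemid backbone (about 3 kb), carrying an approximately 4.2 kb fragment of mouse genomic DNA from the 5' region of the Bcl2 locus. The fragment was inserted by restriction cloning as a HindIII–HindIII piece, and both sites remain intact, so the insert can be released again with a single digest. Because the same enzyme flanks both ends, the orientation of the insert relative to the backbone is not evident from the record. The plasmid is maintained at high copy number in E. coli under ampicillin selection. The T7 primer site in the backbone flanking the polylinker is listed for sequencing into the insert.

Although the catalogue classifies the vector type as bacterial expression, the insert is a genomic segment rather than a coding cassette. The record names no promoter, tag, reporter or eukaryotic selection marker associated with it, so the plasmid is best understood as a subclone that stores and propagates genomic sequence. No feature table is provided, and the exact boundaries of the fragment, including which exons, introns or upstream regulatory sequences it covers, are not stated. Bcl2 encodes an anti-apoptotic regulator of cell death, and the associated publication describes Bcl-2-deficient mice with lymphoid apoptosis, polycystic kidneys and hypopigmented hair. This context suggests the fragment could have served as a source of 5' genomic sequence for gene targeting work, for example as homology arm or probe material, but the record does not explicitly state its role.
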