Addgene plasmid #8747: 2842 pBS Bcl-2 5'genomic
Depositing lab: Stanley Korsmeyer. Depositing organization: Dana-Farber Cancer Institute. Publication: Bcl-2-deficient mice demonstrate fulminant lymphoid apoptosis, polycystic kidneys, and hypopigmented hair. Veis DJ, Sorenson CM, Shutter JR, Korsmeyer SJ. Cell 1993 Oct 22;75(2):229-40. 10.1016/0092-8674(93)80065-M PubMed 8402909.
Backbone
  Vector backbone: pBluescript KS
  Backbone manufacturer: Stratagene
  Backbone size w/o insert (bp): 3000
  Vector type: Bacterial Expression
Growth in bacteria
  Bacterial resistance: Ampicillin, 100 μg/mL
  Growth temperature: 37°C
  Growth strain: XL1 Blue
  Copy number: High Copy
Gene/Insert
  Gene/Insert name: Bcl-2 5' genomic (alt name: Bcl-2)
  Species: M. musculus (mouse)
  Insert size (bp): 4200
  GenBank ID: NM_177410
  Entrez Gene: Bcl2 (a.k.a. Bcl-2, C430015F12Rik, D630044D05Rik, D830018M01Rik)
  Cloning method: Restriction Enzyme; 5′ cloning site HindIII (not destroyed); 3′ cloning site HindIII (not destroyed)
  Sequencing primers: 5′ T7
Terms and licenses: Academic/Nonprofit Terms; Industry Terms: Not Available to Industry
How to cite: 2842 pBS Bcl-2 5'genomic was a gift from Stanley Korsmeyer (Addgene plasmid # 8747 ; http://n2t.net/addgene:8747 ; RRID:Addgene_8747)
